>Addgene plasmid #59616 | pSicoR-ARID4Ai1 | depositor partial sequence | sequence record 93293 | pSicoR-ARID4Ai1 sequence 63 bps
TGACGATTGAAGTTGATAGTATTGTTCTAGAGACAATACTATCAACTTCAATCGTCTTTTTTC
