>Addgene plasmid #59616 | pSicoR-ARID4Ai1 | addgene partial sequence | sequence record 96876 | WPRE-R 5'-CATAGCGTAAAAGGAGCAACA-3'
ATTTTGTAATCCAGAGGTTGATTATCGATAAGCTTGATATCGAATTGTACCTAGTGGAACCGGAACCCTT
AAACATGTATAACTTCGTATAATGTATGCTATACGAAGTTATTAGGTCCCTCGACGAATTCCTACTTGTA
CAGCTCGTCCATGCCGAGAGTGATCCCGGCGGCGGTCACGAACTCCAGCAGGACCATGTGATCGCGCTTC
TCGTTGGGGTCTTTGCTCAGGGCGGACTGGGTGCTCAGGTAGTGGTTGTCGGGCAGCAGCACGGGGCCGT
CGCCGATGGGGGTGTTCTGCTGGTAGTGGTCGGCGAGCTGCACGCTGCCGTCCTCGATGTTGTGGCGGAT
CTTGAAGTTCACCTTGATGCCGTTCTTCTGCTTGTCGGCCATGATATAGACGTTGTGGCTGTTGTAGTTG
TACTCCAGCTTGTGCCCCAGGATGTTGCCGTCCTCCTTGAAGTCGATGCCCTTCAGCTCGATGCGGTTCA
CCAGGGTGTCGCCCTCGAACTTCACCTCGGCGCGGGTCTTGTAGTTGCCGTCGTCCTTGAAGAAGATGGT
GCGCTCCTGGACGTAGCCTTCGGGCATGGCGGACTTGAA
