>Addgene plasmid #59616 | pSicoR-ARID4Ai1 | addgene partial sequence | sequence record 97348 | pLLU-5 5'-cacagacttgtgggagaagc-3'
GCATATAATATTTCCTAGTAACTATAGAGGCTTAATGTGCGATAAAAGACAGATAACCTGTTCTTTTTAA
TACTAGCTACATTTTACATGATAGGCTTGGATTTCTATAACTTCGTATAGCATACATTATACGAAGTTAT
AAACAGCACAAAAGGAAACTCACCCTAACTGTAAAGTAATTGTGTGTTTTGAGACTATAAATATCCCTTG
GAGAAAAGCCTTGTTTGACGATTGAAGTTGATAGTATTGTTCTAGAGACAATACTATCAACTTCAATCGT
CTTTTTTCTCGAGTACTAGGATCCATTAGGCGGCCGCGTGGATAACCGTATTACCGCCATGCATTAGTTA
TTAATAGTAATCAATTACGGGGTCATTAGTTCATAGCCCATATATGGAGTTCCGCGTTACATAACTTACG
GTAAATGGCCCGCCTGGCTGACCGCCCAACGACCCCCGCCCATTGACGTCAATCATGACGTATGTC
