[The description below was written by a language model from this plasmid's Addgene catalogue record.]
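Description:
pSicoR-ARID4Ai1 is an RNA interference plasmid built on the pSicoR backbone and catalogued as a mammalian expression/RNAi vector. It carries a short hairpin RNA directed against human ARID4A (also known as RBBP1 or RBP1). The hairpin is placed under a U6 promoter, an RNA polymerase III promoter commonly used for shRNAs because it produces short transcripts with well-defined starts and ends; the listed sequencing primer suggests the mouse form of U6. The hairpin oligonucleotide was inserted by restriction cloning between HpaI and XhoI, with the HpaI site lost in the process and the XhoI site retained. The "i1" in the name suggests it is one of several hairpins against this gene, although the record does not say so explicitly, and the target sequence itself is not given beyond the gene name.

In bacteria the plasmid is maintained at high copy number under ampicillin selection. It is propagated in a recombination-deficient strain, the usual choice for repeat-containing vectors. pSicoR is generally known as a lentiviral backbone in which loxP sites allow Cre-mediated removal of the shRNA cassette, switching knockdown off. However, no feature table is provided, and the record does not list LTRs, packaging elements, loxP sites or any mammalian reporter or selection marker, so those details cannot be confirmed for this clone. The stated purpose is expression of an shRNA to knock down ARID4A in human cells. The associated publication concerns the systematic identification of barriers to human induced pluripotent stem cell generation, so the construct was presumably used to test ARID4A depletion in that reprogramming context.
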