Addgene plasmid #59616: pSicoR-ARID4Ai1
Purpose: Expression of shRNA against human ARID4A
Depositing lab: Miguel Ramalho-Santos. Depositing organization: University of California, San Francisco (UCSF). Publication: Systematic Identification of Barriers to Human iPSC Generation. Qin H, Diaz A, Blouin L, Lebbink RJ, Patena W, Tanbun P, LeProust EM, McManus MT, Song JS, Ramalho-Santos M. Cell. 2014 Jul 17;158(2):449-61. doi: 10.1016/j.cell.2014.05.040. PubMed 25036638.
Backbone
  Vector backbone: pSicoR
  Vector type: Mammalian Expression, RNAi
Growth in bacteria
  Bacterial resistance: Ampicillin, 100 μg/mL
  Growth temperature: 37°C
  Growth strain: Stbl3
  Copy number: High Copy
Gene/Insert
  Gene/Insert name: ARID4A
  gRNA/shRNA sequence: ARID4A
  Species: H. sapiens (human)
  Entrez Gene: ARID4A (a.k.a. RBBP-1, RBBP1, RBP-1, RBP1)
  Promoter: U6
  Cloning method: Restriction Enzyme; 5′ cloning site HpaI (destroyed during cloning); 3′ cloning site XhoI (not destroyed)
  Sequencing primers: 5′ mU6-F
Terms and licenses: Academic/Nonprofit Terms; Industry Terms: Not Available to Industry
How to cite: pSicoR-ARID4Ai1 was a gift from Miguel Ramalho-Santos (Addgene plasmid # 59616 ; http://n2t.net/addgene:59616 ; RRID:Addgene_59616)
